>Addgene plasmid #80756 | pE-SUMO CRYAA | depositor full sequence | sequence record 153571 | Full plasmid sequence
AGATCTCGATCCCGCGAAATTAATACGACTCACTATAGGGGAATTGTGAGCGGATAACAATTCCCCTCTA
GAAATAATTTTGTTTAACTTTAAGAAGGAGATATACCATGGGTCATCACCATCATCATCACGGGTCCCTG
CAGGACTCAGAAGTCAATCAAGAAGCTAAGCCAGAGGTCAAGCCAGAAGTCAAGCCTGAGACTCACATCA
ATTTAAAGGTGTCCGATGGATCTTCAGAGATCTTCTTCAAGATCAAAAAGACCACTCCTTTAAGAAGGCT
GATGGAAGCGTTCGCTAAAAGACAGGGTAAGGAAATGGACTCCTTAAGATTCTTGTACGACGGTATTAGA
ATTCAAGCTGATCAGGCCCCTGAAGATTTGGACATGGAGGATAACGATATTATTGAGGCTCACCGCGAAC
AGATTGGAGGTATGGATGTGACCATCCAGCACCCCTGGTTCAAGCGCACCCTGGGGCCCTTCTACCCCAG
CCGGCTGTTCGACCAGTTTTTCGGCGAGGGCCTTTTTGAGTATGACCTGCTGCCCTTCCTGTCGTCCACC
ATCAGCCCCTACTACCGCCAGTCCCTCTTCCGCACCGTGCTGGACTCCGGCATCTCTGAGGTTCGATCCG
ACCGGGACAAGTTCGTCATCTTCCTCGATGTGAAGCACTTCTCCCCGGAGGACCTCACCGTGAAGGTGCA
GGACGACTTTGTGGAGATCCACGGAAAGCACAACGAGCGCCAGGACGACCACGGCTACATTTCCCGTGAG
TTCCACCGCCGCTACCGCCTGCCGTCCAACGTGGACCAGTCGGCCCTCTCTTGCTCCCTGTCTGCCGATG
GCATGCTGACCTTCTGTGGCCCCAAGATCCAGACTGGCCTGGATGCCACCCACGCCGAGCGAGCCATCCC
CGTGTCGCGGGAGGAGAAGCCCACCTCGGCTCCCTCGTCCTAATCTAGAGGATCCGAATTCGAGCTCCGT
CGACAAGCTTGCGGCCGCACTCGAGCACCACCACCACCACCACTGAGATCCGGCTGCTAACAAAGCCCGA
AAGGAAGCTGAGTTGGCTGCTGCCACCGCTGAGCAATAACTAGCATAACCCCTTGGGGCCTCTAAACGGG
TCTTGAGGGGTTTTTTGCTGAAAGGAGGAACTATATCCGGATTGGCGAATGGG
[124 nt withheld, positions 1174-1297]
C
[91 nt withheld, positions 1299-1389]
A
[49 nt withheld, positions 1391-1439]
CCTTTGACGTTGGAGTCCACGTTCTTT
[37 nt withheld, positions 1467-1503]
ACCCTATCTCGGTCTATTCTTTTGATTTATAAGGGATTTTGCCGATTTCGGCCTATTGGTTAAAAAATGA
GCTGATTTAACAAAAATTTAACGCGAATTTTAACAAAATATTAACGTTTACAATTTCAGGTGGCACTTTT
CGGGGAAATGTGCGCGGAACCCCTATTTGTTTATTTTTCTAAATACATTCAAATATGTATCCGCTCATGA
GACAATAACCCTGATAAATGCTTCAATAATATTGAAAAAGGAAGAGTATGAGTATTCAACATTTCCGTGT
CGCCCTTATTCCCTTTTTTGCGGCATTTTGCCTTCCTGTTTTTGCTCACCCAGAAACGCTGGTGAAAGTA
AAAGATGCTGAAGATCAGTTGGGTGCACGAGTGGGTTACATCGAACTGGATCTCAACAGCGGTAAGATCC
TTGAGAGTTTTCGCCCCGAAGAACGTTTTCCAATGATGAGCACTTTTAAAGTTCTGCTATGTGGCGCGGT
ATTATCCCGTATTGACGCCGGGCAAGAGCAACTCGGTCGCCGCATACACTATTCTCAGAATGACTTGGTT
GAGTACTCACCAGTCACAGAAAAGCATCTTACGGATGGCATGACAGTAAGAGAATTATGCAGTGCTGCCA
TAACCATGAGTGATAACACTGCGGCCAACTTACTTCTGACAACGATCGGAGGACCGAAGGAGCTAACCGC
TTTTTTGCACAACATGGGGGATCATGTAACTCGCCTTGATCGTTGGGAACCGGAGCTGAATGAAGCCATA
CCAAACGACGAGCGTGACACCACGATGCCTGCAGCAATGGCAACAACGTTGCGCAAACTATTAACTGGCG
AACTACTTACTCTAGCTTCCCGGCAACAATTAATAGACTGGATGGAGGCGGATAAAGTTGCAGGACCACT
TCTGCGCTCGGCCCTTCCGGCTGGCTGGTTTATTGCTGATAAATCTGGAGCCGGTGAGCGTGGTTCTCGC
GGTATCATTGCAGCACTGGGGCCAGATGGTAAGCCCTCCCGTATCGTAGTTATCTACACGACGGGGAGTC
AGGCAACTATGGATGAACGAAATAGACAGATCGCTGAGATAGGTGCCTCACTGATTAAGCATTGGTAACT
GTCAGACCAAGTTTACTCATATATACTTTAGATTGATTTAAAACTTCATTTTTAATTTAAAAGGATCTAG
GTGAAGATCCTTTTTGATAATCTCATGACCAAAATCCCTTAACGTGAGTTTTCGTTCCACTGAGCGTCAG
ACCCCGTAGAAAAGATCAAAGGATCTTCTTGAGATCCTTTTTTTCTGCGCGTAATCTGCTGCTTGCAAAC
AAAAAAACCACCGCTACCAGCGGTGGTTTGTTTGCCGGATCAAGAGCTACCAACTCTTTTTCCGAAGGTA
ACTGGCTTCAGCAGAGCGCAGATACCAAATACTGTCCTTCTAGTGTAGCCGTAGTTAGGCCACCACTTCA
AGAACTCTGTAGCACCGCCTACATACCTCGCTCTGCTAATCCTGTTACCAGTGGCTGCTGCCAGTGGCGA
TAAGTCGTGTCTTACCGGGTTGGACTCAAGACGATAGTTACCGGATAAGGCGCAGCGGTCGGGCTGAACG
GGGGGTTCGTGCACACAGCCCAGCTTGGAGCGAACGACCTACACCGAACTGAGATACCTACAGCGTGAGC
TATGAGAAAGCGCCACGCTTCCCGAAGGGAGAAAGGCGGACAGGTATCCGGTAAGCGGCAGGGTCGGAAC
AGGAGAGCGCACGAGGGAGCTTCCAGGGGGAAACGCCTGGTATCTTTATAGTCCTGTCGGGTTTCGCCAC
CTCTGACTTGAGCGTCGATTTTTGTGATGCTCGTCAGGGGGGCGGAGCCTATGGAAAAACGCCAGCAACG
CGGCCTTTTTACGGTTCCTGGCCTTTTGCTGGCCTTTTGCTCACATGTTCTTTCCTGCGTTATCCCCTGA
TTCTGTGGATAACCGTATTACCGCCTTTGAGTGAGCTGATACCGCTCGCCGCAGCCGAACGACCGAGCGC
AGCGAGTCAGTGAGCGAGGAAGCGGAAGAGCGCCTGATGCGGTATTTTCTCCTTACGCATCTGTGCGGTA
TTTCACACCGCATATATGGTGCACTCTCAGTACAATCTGCTCTGATGCCGCATAGTTAAGCCAGTATACA
CTCCGCTATCGCTACGTGACTGGGTCATGGCTGCGCCCCGACACCCGCCAACACCCGCTGACGCGCCCTG
ACGGGCTTGTCTGCTCCCGGCATCCGCTTACAGACAAGCTGTGACCGTCTCCGGGAGCTGCATGTGTCAG
AGGTTTTCACCGTCATCACCGAAACGCGCGAGGCAGCTGCGGTAAAGCTCATCAGCGTGGTCGTGAAGCG
ATTCACAGATGTCTGCCTGTTCATCCGCGTCCAGCTCGTTGAGTTTCTCCAGAAGCGTTAATGTCTGGCT
TCTGATAAAGCGGGCCATGTTAAGGGCGGTTTTTTCCTGTTTGGTCACTGATGCCTCCGTGTAAGGGGGA
TTTCTGTTCATGGGGGTAATGATACCGATGAAACGAGAGAGGATGCTCACGATACGGGTTACTGATGATG
AACATGCCCGGTTACTGGAACGTTGTGAGGGTAAACAACTGGCGGTATGGATGCGGCGGGACCAGAGAAA
AATCACTCAGGGTCAATGCCAGCGCTTCGTTAATACAGATGTAGGTGTTCCACAGGGTAGCCAGCAGCAT
CCTGCGATGCAGATCCGGAACATAATGGTGCAGGGCGCTGACTTCCGCGTTTCCAGACTTTACGAAACAC
GGAAACCGAAGACCATTCATGTTGTTGCTCAGGTCGCAGACGTTTTGCAGCAGCAGTCGCTTCACGTTCG
CTCGCGTATCGGTGATTCATTCTGCTAACCAGTAAGGCAACCCCGCCAGCCTAGCCGGGTCCTCAACGAC
AGGAGCACGATCATGCGCACCCGTGGGGCCGCCATGCCGGCGATAATGGCCTGCTTCTCGCCGAAACGTT
TGGTGGCGGGACCAGTGACGAAGGCTTGAGCGAGGGCGTGCAAGATTCCGAATACCGCAAGCGACAGGCC
GATCATCGTCGCGCTCCAGCGAAAGCGGTCCTCGCCGAAAATGACCCAGAGCGCTGCCGGCACCTGTCCT
ACGAGTTGCATGATAAAGAAGACAGTCATAAGTGCGGCGACGATAGTCATGCCCCGCGCCCACCGGAAGG
AGCTGACTGGGTTGAAGGCTCTCAAGGGCATCGGTCGAGATCCCGGTGCCTAATGAGTGAGCTAACTTAC
ATTAATTGCGTTGCGCTCACTGCCCGCTTTCCAGTCGGGAAACCTGTCGTGCCAGCTGCATTAATGAATC
GGCCAACGCGCGGGGAGAGGCGGTTTGCGTATTGGGCGCCAGGGTGGTTTTTCTTTTCACCAGTGAGACG
GGCAACAGCTGATTGCCCTTCACCGCCTGGCCCTGAGAGAGTTGCAGCAAGCGGTCCACGCTGGTTTGCC
CCAGCAGGCGAAAATCCTGTTTGATGGTGGTTAACGGCGGGATATAACATGAGCTGTCTTCGGTATCGTC
GTATCCCACTACCGAGATATCCGCACCAACGCGCAGCCCGGACTCGGTAATGGCGCGCATTGCGCCCAGC
GCCATCTGATCGTTGGCAACCAGCATCGCAGTGGGAACGATGCCCTCATTCAGCATTTGCATGGTTTGTT
GAAAACCGGACATGGCACTCCAGTCGCCTTCCCGTTCCGCTATCGGCTGAATTTGATTGCGAGTGAGATA
TTTATGCCAGCCAGCCAGACGCAGACGCGCCGAGACAGAACTTAATGGGCCCGCTAACAGCGCGATTTGC
TGGTGACCCAATGCGACCAGATGCTCCACGCCCAGTCGCGTACCGTCTTCATGGGAGAAAATAATACTGT
TGATGGGTGTCTGGTCAGAGACATCAAGAAATAACGCCGGAACATTAGTGCAGGCAGCTTCCACAGCAAT
GGCATCCTGGTCATCCAGCGGATAGTTAATGATCAGCCCACTGACGCGTTGCGCGAGAAGATTGTGCACC
GCCGCTTTACAGGCTTCGACGCCGCTTCGTTCTACCATCGACACCACCACGCTGGCACCCAGTTGATCGG
CGCGAGATTTAATCGCCGCGACAATTTGCGACGGCGCGTGCAGGGCCAGACTGGAGGTGGCAACGCCAAT
CAGCAACGACTGTTTGCCCGCCAGTTGTTGTGCCACGCGGTTGGGAATGTAATTCAGCTCCGCCATCGCC
GCTTCCACTTTTTCCCGCGTTTTCGCAGAAACGTGGCTGGCCTGGTTCACCACGCGGGAAACGGTCTGAT
AAGAGACACCGGCATACTCTGCGACATCGTATAACGTTACTGGTTTCACATTCACCACCCTGAATTGACT
CTCTTCCGGGCGCTATCATGCCATACCGCGAAAGGTTTTGCGCCATTCGATGGTGTCCGGGATCTCGACG
CTCTCCCTTATGCGACTCCTGCATTAGGAAGCAGCCCAGTAGTAGGTTGAGGCCGTTGAGCACCGCCGCC
GCAAGGAATGGTGCATGCAAGGAGATGGCGCCCAACAGTCCCCCGGCCACGGGGCCTGCCACCATACCCA
CGCCGAAACAAGCGCTCATGAGCCCGAAGTGGCGAGCCCGATCTTCCCCATCGGTGATGTCGGCGATATA
GGCGCCAGCAACCGCACCTGTGGCGCCGGTGATGCCGGCCACGATGCGTCCGGCGTAGAGGATCG
Features (pLannotate 1.2.2; 20 found; start..end, strand, type, name):
     21..39      +  promoter       T7 promoter: promoter for bacteriophage T7 RNA polymerase
     40..64      +  protein_bind   lac operator: The lac repressor binds to the lac operator to inhibit transcription in E. coli. This inhibition can be relieved by adding lactose or isopropyl-β-D-thiogalactopyranoside (IPTG). lac repressor encoded by lacI
     79..101     +  RBS            RBS: efficient ribosome binding site from bacteriophage T7 gene 10 (Olins and Rangwala, 1989)
    144..431     +  CDS            SUMO: cleavable ubiquitin-like protein tag; S. cerevisiae SMT3 (truncated and modified); modified to prevent cleavage by eukaryotic SUMO proteases
    432..950     +  CDS            CRYAA2: CRYA2_HUMAN - Also known as CRYAA From Homo sapiens (Human).
   1006..1023    +  CDS            9xHis (fragment): 9xHis affinity tag
   1033..1082    +  CDS            SET1 (fragment): solubility-enhancement tag derived from T7 phage gene 10B
   1090..1137    +  terminator     T7 terminator: transcription terminator for bacteriophage T7 RNA polymerase
   1174..1629    +  rep_origin     f1 ori (sequence partly withheld): f1 bacteriophage origin of replication; arrow indicates direction of (+) strand synthesis
   1656..1760    +  promoter       AmpR promoter: bla
   1761..2621    +  CDS            AmpR: β-lactamase; bla; confers resistance to ampicillin, carbenicillin, and related antibiotics
   2792..3380    +  rep_origin     ori: high-copy-number ColE1/pMB1/pBR322/pUC origin of replication
   3566..3708    -  misc_feature   bom: basis of mobility region from pBR322
   3810..4001    -  CDS            rop: Rop protein, which maintains plasmids at low copy number; rop
   4018..4398    +  CDS            YPB1_ECOLX: Protein predicted: Swiss-Prot protein existence level 4. From Escherichia coli.
   4470..4761    -  CDS            TcR (fragment): tetracycline efflux protein; tet; confers resistance to tetracycline
   4776..4797    -  protein_bind   CAP binding site: CAP binding activates transcription in the presence of cAMP. E. coli catabolite activator protein
   4810..5892    -  CDS            lacI: lac repressor; lacI; The lac repressor binds to the lac operator to inhibit transcription in E. coli. This inhibition can be relieved by adding lactose or isopropyl-β-D-thiogalactopyranoside (IPTG).
   5893..5970    -  promoter       lacI promoter: lacI
   5978..6257    -  CDS            TcR (fragment): tetracycline efflux protein; tet; confers resistance to tetracycline
