[The description below was written by a language model from this plasmid's Addgene catalogue record and pLannotate feature annotations shown in this document.]
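Description:
pE-SUMO CRYAA is a bacterial expression plasmid for producing human alpha A-crystallin (CRYAA, also known as HSPB4) in E. coli. It is built on the commercial pE-SUMO backbone, a pET-style vector, and the full sequence is 6,258 nt. It is maintained through a ColE1/pBR322-type origin accompanied by the bom region and the rop gene, which normally keeps copy number low; the catalogue lists copy number as unknown. Selection is by ampicillin through the β-lactamase gene. An f1 origin is also present. The short tetracycline-resistance fragments are non-functional remnants of the pBR322 ancestry.

Expression is driven by a T7 promoter followed by a lac operator and the T7 gene 10 ribosome binding site, with a plasmid-borne lacI gene supplying repressor. Transcription therefore depends on a host that provides T7 RNA polymerase and can be induced with IPTG, and it ends at a T7 terminator. The 519 bp CRYAA coding sequence was cloned through BsaI and XbaI sites, both destroyed in the process, directly downstream of the yeast Smt3 SUMO tag. According to the record, the SUMO tag is preceded by an N-terminal 6xHis tag, although that tag is not separately annotated in the feature table. The His and SET1 fragments annotated downstream of the insert are probably untranslated vector remnants, but the record does not confirm this.

The depositor notes that the fusion expresses well and can be purified through the His tag. Ulp1 SUMO protease then removes the tag to leave the native N-terminal methionine of alpha A-crystallin, and both the released tag and the protease can be removed on NTA resin. The associated publication used 15N-labelled crystallin standards to measure absolute crystallin abundance in lenses.
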