Addgene plasmid #80756: pE-SUMO CRYAA
Purpose: Expression of human alpha A-crystallin in E. coli
Depositing lab: Larry David. Depositing organization: Oregon Health & Science University. Publication: Measurement of absolute abundance of crystallins in human and αA N101D transgenic mouse lenses using (15)N-labeled crystallin standards. Halverson-Kolkind KA, Caputo N, Lampi KJ, Srivastava O, David LL. Exp Eye Res. 2024 Nov;248:110115. doi: 10.1016/j.exer.2024.110115. Epub 2024 Oct 3. PubMed 39368693.
Backbone
  Vector backbone: pE-SUMO
  Backbone manufacturer: LifeSensors
  Backbone size w/o insert (bp): 5761
  Vector type: Bacterial Expression
Growth in bacteria
  Bacterial resistance: Ampicillin, 100 μg/mL
  Growth temperature: 37°C
  Growth strain: DH5alpha
  Copy number: Unknown
Gene/Insert
  Gene/Insert name: CRYAA
  Species: H. sapiens (human)
  Insert size (bp): 519
  GenBank ID: BC069528
  Entrez Gene: CRYAA (a.k.a. CRYA1, CTRCT9, HSPB4)
  Promoter: T7
  Tag / fusion protein: 6xHIS (N terminal on insert); Smt3 SUMO (N terminal on insert)
  Cloning method: Restriction Enzyme; 5′ cloning site BsaI (destroyed during cloning); 3′ cloning site XbaI (destroyed during cloning)
  Sequencing primers: 5′ T7; 3′ T7 terminator
Resource information
  A portion of this plasmid was derived from a plasmid made by: DNASU plasmid HsCD00617372
Terms and licenses: Academic/Nonprofit Terms; Industry Terms: Not Available to Industry
Depositor comments: Expresses well as a N-terminal SUMO tagged protein with a 6XHis tag on the N-terminus for purification. The SUMO tag can be removed using ulp1 SUMO protease to yeild native N-terminal Met of alpha A cystallin. Both the SUMO tag and ulp1 SUMO protease can then be removed using an NTA resin. ulp1 SUMO protease can be ordered from LifeSensors or expressed using Addgene plasmid 64697.
How to cite: pE-SUMO CRYAA was a gift from Larry David (Addgene plasmid # 80756 ; http://n2t.net/addgene:80756 ; RRID:Addgene_80756)
