>Addgene plasmid #80756 | pE-SUMO CRYAA | addgene partial sequence | sequence record 153572 | T7 5'-TAATACGACTCACTATAGGG-3'
TTCCCCTCTAGAAATAATTTTGTTTAACTTTAAGAAGGAGATATACCATGGGTCATCACCATCATCATCA
CGGGTCCCTGCAGGACTCAGAAGTCAATCAAGAAGCTAAGCCAGAGGTCAAGCCAGAAGTCAAGCCTGAG
ACTCACATCAATTTAAAGGTGTCCGATGGATCTTCAGAGATCTTCTTCAAGATCAAAAAGACCACTCCTT
TAAGAAGGCTGATGGAAGCGTTCGCTAAAAGACAGGGTAAGGAAATGGACTCCTTAAGATTCTTGTACGA
CGGTATTAGAATTCAAGCTGATCAGGCCCCTGAAGATTTGGACATGGAGGATAACGATATTATTGAGGCT
CACCGCGAACAGATTGGAGGTATGGATGTGACCATCCAGCACCCCTGGTTCAAGCGCACCCTGGGGCCCT
TCTACCCCAGCCGGCTGTTCGACCAGTTTTTCGGCGAGGGCCTTTTTGAGTATGACCTGCTGCCCTTCCT
GTCGTCCACCATCAGCCCCTACTACCGCCAGTCCCTCTTCCGCACCGTGCTGGACTCCGGCATCTCTGAG
GTTCGATCCGACCGGGACAAGTTCGTCATCTTCCTCGATGTGAAGCACTTCTCCCCGGAGGACCTCACCG
TGAAGGTGCAGGACGACTTTGTGGAGATCCACGGAAAGCACAACGAGCGCCAGGACGACCACGGCTACAT
TTCCCGTGAGTTCCACCGCCGCTACCGCCTGCCGTCCAACGTGGACCAGTCGGCCCTCTCTTGCTCCCTG
TCTGCCGATGGCATGCTGACCTTCTGTGGCCCCAAGATCCAGACTGGCCTGGATGCCACCCACGCCGAGC
GAGCCATCCCCGTGTCGCGGGAGGAGAAGCCCACCTCGGCTCCCTCGTCCTAATCTAGAGGATCCGAATT
CGAGCTC
