>Addgene plasmid #80756 | pE-SUMO CRYAA | addgene partial sequence | sequence record 153573 | T7term 5'-GCTAGTTATTGCTCAGCGG-3'
CTTCCTTTCGGGCTTTGTTAGCAGCCGGATCTCAGTGGTGGTGGTGGTGGTGCTCGAGTGCGGCCGCAAG
CTTGTCGACGGAGCTCGAATTCGGATCCTCTAGATTAGGACGAGGGAGCCGAGGTGGGCTTCTCCTCCCG
CGACACGGGGATGGCTCGCTCGGCGTGGGTGGCATCCAGGCCAGTCTGGATCTTGGGGCCACAGAAGGTC
AGCATGCCATCGGCAGACAGGGAGCAAGAGAGGGCCGACTGGTCCACGTTGGACGGCAGGCGGTAGCGGC
GGTGGAACTCACGGGAAATGTAGCCGTGGTCGTCCTGGCGCTCGTTGTGCTTTCCGTGGATCTCCACAAA
GTCGTCCTGCACCTTCACGGTGAGGTCCTCCGGGGAGAAGTGCTTCACATCGAGGAAGATGACGAACTTG
TCCCGGTCGGATCGAACCTCAGAGATGCCGGAGTCCAGCACGGTGCGGAAGAGGGACTGGCGGTAGTAGG
GGCTGATGGTGGACGACAGGAAGGGCAGCAGGTCATACTCAAAAAGGCCCTCGCCGAAAAACTGGTCGAA
CAGCCGGCTGGGGTAGAAGGGCCCCAGGGTGCGCTTGAACCAGGGGTGCTGGATGGTCACATCCATACCT
CCAATCTGTTCGCGGTGAGCCTCAATAATATCGTTATCCTCCATGTCCAAATCTTCAGGGGCCTGATCAG
CTTGAATTCTAATACCGTCGTACAAGAATCTTAAGGAGTCCATTTCCTTACCCTGTCTTTTAGCGAACGC
TTCCATCAGCCTTCTTAAAGGAGTGGTCTTTTTGATCTTGAAGAAGATCTCTGAAGATCCATCGGACACC
TTTAAATTGATGTGAGTCTCAGGCTTGACTTCTGGCTTGACCTCTGGCTTAGCTTCTTGATTGACTTCTG
AGTCCTGCAGGGACCCGTGATGATGATGGTGATGACCCATGGTATATCTCCTTCTTAAAGTTAAACAAAA
TTATTTCTAGAGGGGAATTGTTATC
